Addgene plasmid #29560: pSG5-CRKL
Depositing lab: Nora Heisterkamp. Depositing organization: Children's Hospital Los Angeles. Publication: CRK proto-oncogene maps to human chromosome band 17p13. Fioretos T, Heisterkamp N, Groffen J, Benjes S, Morris C. Oncogene. 1993 Oct . 8(10):2853-5. PubMed 8378094.
Backbone
  Vector backbone: pSG5
  Backbone manufacturer: Stratagene
  Backbone size w/o insert (bp): 4076
  Vector type: Mammalian Expression
Growth in bacteria
  Bacterial resistance: Ampicillin, 100 μg/mL
  Growth temperature: 37°C
  Growth strain: DH5alpha
  Copy number: High Copy
Gene/Insert
  Gene/Insert name: CRKL
  Species: H. sapiens (human)
  Insert size (bp): 1600
  GenBank ID: NM_005207
  Entrez Gene: CRKL
  Cloning method: Restriction Enzyme; 5′ cloning site SMAI (destroyed during cloning); 3′ cloning site SMAI (destroyed during cloning)
  Sequencing primers: 5′ T7
Terms and licenses: Academic/Nonprofit Terms; Industry Terms: Not Available to Industry
Depositor comments: Crkl pSG5. This construct encodes the human adapter protein Crkl. Crkl is a protein that contains one SH2 domain and two SH3 domains. It can become tyrosine phosphorylated by the c-Abl tyrosine kinase on residue Y207. Crkl is located on chromosome 22q11.21. Gene ID: 1399. HPRD: 03596. NM_005207. The construct was made by Joanne ten Hoeve in 1992/1993.
How to cite: pSG5-CRKL was a gift from Nora Heisterkamp (Addgene plasmid # 29560 ; http://n2t.net/addgene:29560 ; RRID:Addgene_29560)
