[The description below was written by a language model from this plasmid's Addgene catalogue record.]
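Description:
pSG5-CRKL is a mammalian expression plasmid built on the commercial pSG5 backbone (about 4.1 kb without insert) and carrying a roughly 1.6 kb human CRKL cDNA. It is propagated in E. coli as a high-copy plasmid under ampicillin selection. The record lists no promoters or other regulatory features and no feature table is provided. From general knowledge of pSG5, expression in mammalian cells is normally driven by the SV40 early promoter, with a β-globin intron and an SV40 polyadenylation signal. A T7 promoter upstream of the cloning site permits in vitro transcription, which is consistent with T7 being listed as the 5′ sequencing primer. The record describes no mammalian selection marker, so the plasmid is best suited to transient transfection or co-transfection with a separate marker.

The insert was cloned using SmaI at both ends, and both sites were destroyed in the process, so the fragment cannot be released again with that enzyme. Because the ligation was non-directional, the insert orientation relies on the depositor's characterisation rather than on the cloning strategy. No epitope tag, fusion partner or reporter is recorded, so the construct appears to express untagged CRKL. According to the depositor, CRKL is an adapter protein with one SH2 domain and two SH3 domains. It can be tyrosine phosphorylated by the c-Abl kinase at Y207, and its gene lies at chromosome 22q11.21. The plasmid is therefore suited to overexpressing human CRKL in cultured mammalian cells, for example to study adapter-mediated signalling and its phosphorylation by Abl-family kinases.
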