>Addgene plasmid #29560 | pSG5-CRKL | addgene partial sequence | sequence record 36138 | T7 5'-TAATACGACTCACTATAGGG-3'
GCTTTCGTGGTGCGGCCCGGACAGGCGGGCGGCGTCGGAGGATGCTGCGGGCCCGGAGCCGAGAGGAAAG
TGCTGGCCCAGCCCTCTGAGCGCTCCTCGAGGTGTGCGAGAGGCCCTTCCTCGGCCCCAAAGCCGTCTGC
CGGGCTAAGGCGTGCAGAGCAGGCGAGGACAGCCGCCGCCCCTACCGCCGCAGAGTCCCCGGTCCAACAC
CATGTCCTCCGCCAGGTTCGACTCCTCGGACCGCTCCGCCTGGTATATGGGGCCGGTGTCTCGCCAGGAG
GCGCAGACCCGGCTCCAGGGCCAGCGCCACGGTATGTTCCTCGTCCGCGATTCTTCCACCTGCCCTGGGG
ACTATGTGCTGTCGGTGTCCGAGAACTCGCGGGTCTCCCACTACATCATCAACTCGCTGCCCAACCGCCG
TTTTAAGATCGGGGACCAGGAATTTGACCATTTGCCGGCCCTGCTGGAGTTTTACAAGATCCACTACCTG
GACACCACCACCCTCATCGAGCCTGCGCCCAGGTATCCAAGCCCACCAATGGGATCTGTCTCAGCACCCA
ACCTGCCTACAGCAGAAGATAACCTGGAATATGTACGGACTCTGTATGATTTTCCTGGGAATGATGCCGA
AGACCTGCCCTTTAAAAAGGGTGAGATCCTAGTGATAATAGAGAAGCCTGAAGAACAGTGGTGGAGTGCC
CGGAACAAGGATGGCCGGGTTGGGATGATTCCTGTCCCTTATGTCGAAAAGCTTGTGAGATCCTCACCAC
ACGGAAAGCATGGAAATAGGAATTCCAACAGTTATGGGATCCCAGAACCTGCTCATGCATACGCTCAACC
TCAGACCACAACTCCTCTACCTGCAGTTTCCGGTTCTCCTGGGGCAGCAATCACCCCTTTGCATCCACAA
AAGACTTCTTGNAGANCAAAAATACTTGTNNAAAGTGTATGA
